>Addgene plasmid #166444 | Pet22b-YAPL318E | addgene full sequence | sequence record 329736 | Addgene NGS Result
TGGCGAATGGG
[124 nt withheld, positions 12-135]
C
[91 nt withheld, positions 137-227]
A
[49 nt withheld, positions 229-277]
CCTTTGACGTTGGAGTCCACGTTCTTT
[37 nt withheld, positions 305-341]
ACCCTATCTCGGTCTATTCTTTTGATTTATAAGGGATTTTGCCGATTTCGGCCTATTGGTTAAAAAATGA
GCTGATTTAACAAAAATTTAACGCGAATTTTAACAAAATATTAACGCTTACAATTTAGGTGGCACTTTTC
GGGGAAATGTGCGCGGAACCCCTATTTGTTTATTTTTCTAAATACATTCAAATATGTATCCGCTCATGAG
ACAATAACCCTGATAAATGCTTCAATAATATTGAAAAAGGAAGAGTATGAGTATTCAACATTTCCGTGTC
GCCCTTATTCCCTTTTTTGCGGCATTTTGCCTTCCTGTTTTTGCTCACCCAGAAACGCTGGTGAAAGTAA
AAGATGCTGAAGATCAGTTGGGTGCACGAGTGGGTTACATCGAACTGGATCTCAACAGCGGTAAGATCCT
TGAGAGTTTTCGCCCCGAAGAACGTTTTCCAATGATGAGCACTTTTAAAGTTCTGCTATGTGGCGCGGTA
TTATCCCGTATTGACGCCGGGCAAGAGCAACTCGGTCGCCGCATACACTATTCTCAGAATGACTTGGTTG
AGTACTCACCAGTCACAGAAAAGCATCTTACGGATGGCATGACAGTAAGAGAATTATGCAGTGCTGCCAT
AACCATGAGTGATAACACTGCGGCCAACTTACTTCTGACAACGATCGGAGGACCGAAGGAGCTAACCGCT
TTTTTGCACAACATGGGGGATCATGTAACTCGCCTTGATCGTTGGGAACCGGAGCTGAATGAAGCCATAC
CAAACGACGAGCGTGACACCACGATGCCTGCAGCAATGGCAACAACGTTGCGCAAACTATTAACTGGCGA
ACTACTTACTCTAGCTTCCCGGCAACAATTAATAGACTGGATGGAGGCGGATAAAGTTGCAGGACCACTT
CTGCGCTCGGCCCTTCCGGCTGGCTGGTTTATTGCTGATAAATCTGGAGCCGGTGAGCGTGGGTCTCGCG
GTATCATTGCAGCACTGGGGCCAGATGGTAAGCCCTCCCGTATCGTAGTTATCTACACGACGGGGAGTCA
GGCAACTATGGATGAACGAAATAGACAGATCGCTGAGATAGGTGCCTCACTGATTAAGCATTGGTAACTG
TCAGACCAAGTTTACTCATATATACTTTAGATTGATTTAAAACTTCATTTTTAATTTAAAAGGATCTAGG
TGAAGATCCTTTTTGATAATCTCATGACCAAAATCCCTTAACGTGAGTTTTCGTTCCACTGAGCGTCAGA
CCCCGTAGAAAAGATCAAAGGATCTTCTTGAGATCCTTTTTTTCTGCGCGTAATCTGCTGCTTGCAAACA
AAAAAACCACCGCTACCAGCGGTGGTTTGTTTGCCGGATCAAGAGCTACCAACTCTTTTTCCGAAGGTAA
CTGGCTTCAGCAGAGCGCAGATACCAAATACTGTCCTTCTAGTGTAGCCGTAGTTAGGCCACCACTTCAA
GAACTCTGTAGCACCGCCTACATACCTCGCTCTGCTAATCCTGTTACCAGTGGCTGCTGCCAGTGGCGAT
AAGTCGTGTCTTACCGGGTTGGACTCAAGACGATAGTTACCGGATAAGGCGCAGCGGTCGGGCTGAACGG
GGGGTTCGTGCACACAGCCCAGCTTGGAGCGAACGACCTACACCGAACTGAGATACCTACAGCGTGAGCT
ATGAGAAAGCGCCACGCTTCCCGAAGGGAGAAAGGCGGACAGGTATCCGGTAAGCGGCAGGGTCGGAACA
GGAGAGCGCACGAGGGAGCTTCCAGGGGGAAACGCCTGGTATCTTTATAGTCCTGTCGGGTTTCGCCACC
TCTGACTTGAGCGTCGATTTTTGTGATGCTCGTCAGGGGGGCGGAGCCTATGGAAAAACGCCAGCAACGC
GGCCTTTTTACGGTTCCTGGCCTTTTGCTGGCCTTTTGCTCACATGTTCTTTCCTGCGTTATCCCCTGAT
TCTGTGGATAACCGTATTACCGCCTTTGAGTGAGCTGATACCGCTCGCCGCAGCCGAACGACCGAGCGCA
GCGAGTCAGTGAGCGAGGAAGCGGAAGAGCGCCTGATGCGGTATTTTCTCCTTACGCATCTGTGCGGTAT
TTCACACCGCAATGGTGCACTCTCAGTACAATCTGCTCTGATGCCGCATAGTTAAGCCAGTATACACTCC
GCTATCGCTACGTGACTGGGTCATGGCTGCGCCCCGACACCCGCCAACACCCGCTGACGCGCCCTGACGG
GCTTGTCTGCTCCCGGCATCCGCTTACAGACAAGCTGTGACCGTCTCCGGGAGCTGCATGTGTCAGAGGT
TTTCACCGTCATCACCGAAACGCGCGAGGCAGCTGCGGTAAAGCTCATCAGCGTGGTCGTGAAGCGATTC
ACAGATGTCTGCCTGTTCATCCGCGTCCAGCTCGTTGAGTTTCTCCAGAAGCGTTAATGTCTGGCTTCTG
ATAAAGCGGGCCATGTTAAGGGCGGTTTTTTCCTGTTTGGTCACTGATGCCTCCGTGTAAGGGGGATTTC
TGTTCATGGGGGTAATGATACCGATGAAACGAGAGAGGATGCTCACGATACGGGTTACTGATGATGAACA
TGCCCGGTTACTGGAACGTTGTGAGGGTAAACAACTGGCGGTATGGATGCGGCGGGACCAGAGAAAAATC
ACTCAGGGTCAATGCCAGCGCTTCGTTAATACAGATGTAGGTGTTCCACAGGGTAGCCAGCAGCATCCTG
CGATGCAGATCCGGAACATAATGGTGCAGGGCGCTGACTTCCGCGTTTCCAGACTTTACGAAACACGGAA
ACCGAAGACCATTCATGTTGTTGCTCAGGTCGCAGACGTTTTGCAGCAGCAGTCGCTTCACGTTCGCTCG
CGTATCGGTGATTCATTCTGCTAACCAGTAAGGCAACCCCGCCAGCCTAGCCGGGTCCTCAACGACAGGA
GCACGATCATGCGCACCCGTGGGGCCGCCATGCCGGCGATAATGGCCTGCTTCTCGCCGAAACGTTTGGT
GGCGGGACCAGTGACGAAGGCTTGAGCGAGGGCGTGCAAGATTCCGAATACCGCAAGCGACAGGCCGATC
ATCGTCGCGCTCCAGCGAAAGCGGTCCTCGCCGAAAATGACCCAGAGCGCTGCCGGCACCTGTCCTACGA
GTTGCATGATAAAGAAGACAGTCATAAGTGCGGCGACGATAGTCATGCCCCGCGCCCACCGGAAGGAGCT
GACTGGGTTGAAGGCTCTCAAGGGCATCGGTCGAGATCCCGGTGCCTAATGAGTGAGCTAACTTACATTA
ATTGCGTTGCGCTCACTGCCCGCTTTCCAGTCGGGAAACCTGTCGTGCCAGCTGCATTAATGAATCGGCC
AACGCGCGGGGAGAGGCGGTTTGCGTATTGGGCGCCAGGGTGGTTTTTCTTTTCACCAGTGAGACGGGCA
ACAGCTGATTGCCCTTCACCGCCTGGCCCTGAGAGAGTTGCAGCAAGCGGTCCACGCTGGTTTGCCCCAG
CAGGCGAAAATCCTGTTTGATGGTGGTTAACGGCGGGATATAACATGAGCTGTCTTCGGTATCGTCGTAT
CCCACTACCGAGATATCCGCACCAACGCGCAGCCCGGACTCGGTAATGGCGCGCATTGCGCCCAGCGCCA
TCTGATCGTTGGCAACCAGCATCGCAGTGGGAACGATGCCCTCATTCAGCATTTGCATGGTTTGTTGAAA
ACCGGACATGGCACTCCAGTCGCCTTCCCGTTCCGCTATCGGCTGAATTTGATTGCGAGTGAGATATTTA
TGCCAGCCAGCCAGACGCAGACGCGCCGAGACAGAACTTAATGGGCCCGCTAACAGCGCGATTTGCTGGT
GACCCAATGCGACCAGATGCTCCACGCCCAGTCGCGTACCGTCTTCATGGGAGAAAATAATACTGTTGAT
GGGTGTCTGGTCAGAGACATCAAGAAATAACGCCGGAACATTAGTGCAGGCAGCTTCCACAGCAATGGCA
TCCTGGTCATCCAGCGGATAGTTAATGATCAGCCCACTGACGCGTTGCGCGAGAAGATTGTGCACCGCCG
CTTTACAGGCTTCGACGCCGCTTCGTTCTACCATCGACACCACCACGCTGGCACCCAGTTGATCGGCGCG
AGATTTAATCGCCGCGACAATTTGCGACGGCGCGTGCAGGGCCAGACTGGAGGTGGCAACGCCAATCAGC
AACGACTGTTTGCCCGCCAGTTGTTGTGCCACGCGGTTGGGAATGTAATTCAGCTCCGCCATCGCCGCTT
CCACTTTTTCCCGCGTTTTCGCAGAAACGTGGCTGGCCTGGTTCACCACGCGGGAAACGGTCTGATAAGA
GACACCGGCATACTCTGCGACATCGTATAACGTTACTGGTTTCACATTCACCACCCTGAATTGACTCTCT
TCCGGGCGCTATCATGCCATACCGCGAAAGGTTTTGCGCCATTCGATGGTGTCCGGGATCTCGACGCTCT
CCCTTATGCGACTCCTGCATTAGGAAGCAGCCCAGTAGTAGGTTGAGGCCGTTGAGCACCGCCGCCGCAA
GGAATGGTGCATGCAAGGAGATGGCGCCCAACAGTCCCCCGGCCACGGGGCCTGCCACCATACCCACGCC
GAAACAAGCGCTCATGAGCCCGAAGTGGCGAGCCCGATCTTCCCCATCGGTGATGTCGGCGATATAGGCG
CCAGCAACCGCACCTGTGGCGCCGGTGATGCCGGCCACGATGCGTCCGGCGTAGAGGATCGAGATCTCGA
TCCCGCGAAATTAATACGACTCACTATAGGGGAATTGTGAGCGGATAACAATTCCCCTCTAGAAATAATT
TTGTTTAACTTTAAGAAGGAGATATACAATGCATCATCATCATCATCACATGGACCCCGGGCAGCAGCCG
CCGCCTCAACCGGCCCCCCAGGGCCAAGGGCAGCCGCCTTCGCAGCCCCCGCAGGGGCAGGGCCCGCCGT
CCGGACCCGGGCAACCGGCACCCGCGGCGACCCAGGCGGCGCCGCAGGCACCCCCCGCCGGGCATCAGAT
CGTGCACGTCCGCGGGGACTCGGAGACCGACCTGGAGGCGCTCTTCAACGCCGTCATGAACCCCAAGACG
GCCAACGTGCCCCAGACCGTGCCCATGAGGCTCCGGAAGCTGCCCGACTCCTTCTTCAAGCCGCCGGAGC
CCAAATCCCACTCCCGACAGGCCAGTACTGATGCAGGCACTGCAGGAGCCCTGACTCCACAGCATGTTCG
AGCTCATTCCTCTCCAGCTTCTCTGCAGTTGGGAGCTGTTTCTCCTGGGACACTGACCCCCACTGGAGTA
GTCTCTGGCCCAGCAGCTACACCCACAGCTCAGCATCTTCGACAGTCTTCTTTTGAGATACCTGATGATG
TACCTCTGCCAGCAGGTTGGGAGATGGCAAAGACATCTTCTGGTCAGAGATACTTCTTAAATCACATCGA
TCAGACAACAACATGGCAGGACCCCAGGAAGGCCATGCTGTCCCAGATGAACGTCACAGCCCCCACCAGT
CCACCAGTGCAGCAGAATATGATGAACTCGGCTTCAGGTCCTCTTCCTGATGGATGGGAACAAGCCATGA
CTCAGGATGGAGAAATTTACTATATAAACCATAAGAACAAGACCACCTCTTGGCTAGACCCAAGGCTTGA
CCCTCGTTTTGCCATGAACCAGAGAATCAGTCAGAGTGCTCCAGTGAAACAGCCACCACCCCTGGCTCCC
CAGAGCCCACAGGGAGGCGTCATGGGTGGCAGCAACTCCAACCAGCAGCAACAGATGCGACTGCAGCAAC
TGCAGATGGAGAAGGAGAGGGAGCGGCTGAAACAGCAAGAACTGCTTCGGCAGGCAATGCGGAATATCAA
TCCCAGCACAGCAAATTCTCCAAAATGTCAGGAGTTAGCCCTGCGTAGCCAGTTACCAACACTGGAGCAG
GATGGTGGGACTCAAAATCCAGTGTCTTCTCCCGGGATGTCTCAGGAATTGAGAACAATGACGACCAATA
GCTCAGATCCTTTCCTTAACAGTGGCACCTATCACTCTCGAGATGAGAGTACAGACAGTGGACTAAGCAT
GAGCAGCTACAGTGTCCCTCGAACCCCAGATGACTTCCTGAACAGTGTGGATGAGATGGATACAGGTGAT
ACTATCAACCAAAGCACCCTGCCCTCACAGCAGAACCGTTTCCCAGACTACCTTGAAGCCATTCCTGGGA
CAAATGTGGACCTTGGAACACTGGAAGGAGATGGAATGAACATAGAAGGAGAGGAGCTGATGCCAAGTCT
GCAGGAAGCTTTGAGTTCTGACATCCTTAATGACATGGAGTCTGTTTTGGCTGCCACCAAGCTAGATAAA
GAAAGCTTTCTTACATGGTTATAGCGAATTCGAGCTCCGTCGACAAGCTTGCGGCCGCACTCGAGCACCA
CCACCACCACCACTGAGATCCGGCTGCTAACAAAGCCCGAAAGGAAGCTGAGTTGGCTGCTGCCACCGCT
GAGCAATAACTAGCATAACCCCTTGGGGCCTCTAAACGGGTCTTGAGGGGTTTTTTGCTGAAAGGAGGAA
CTATATCCGGAT
Features (pLannotate 1.2.2; 20 found; start..end, strand, type, name):
     12..440     +  rep_origin     f1 ori (sequence partly withheld): f1 bacteriophage origin of replication; arrow indicates direction of (+) strand synthesis
    493..597     +  promoter       AmpR promoter: bla
    598..1458    +  CDS            AmpR: β-lactamase; bla; confers resistance to ampicillin, carbenicillin, and related antibiotics
   1629..2217    +  rep_origin     ori: high-copy-number ColE1/pMB1/pBR322/pUC origin of replication
   2403..2542    -  misc_feature   bom: basis of mobility region from pBR322
   2644..2835    -  CDS            rop: Rop protein, which maintains plasmids at low copy number; rop
   2852..3232    +  CDS            YPB1_ECOLX: Protein predicted: Swiss-Prot protein existence level 4. From Escherichia coli.
   3304..3595    -  CDS            TcR (fragment): tetracycline efflux protein; tet; confers resistance to tetracycline
   3610..3631    -  protein_bind   CAP binding site: CAP binding activates transcription in the presence of cAMP. E. coli catabolite activator protein
   3644..4726    -  CDS            lacI: lac repressor; lacI; The lac repressor binds to the lac operator to inhibit transcription in E. coli. This inhibition can be relieved by adding lactose or isopropyl-β-D-thiogalactopyranoside (IPTG).
   4727..4804    -  promoter       lacI promoter: lacI
   4812..5091    -  CDS            TcR (fragment): tetracycline efflux protein; tet; confers resistance to tetracycline
   5113..5131    +  promoter       T7 promoter: promoter for bacteriophage T7 RNA polymerase
   5132..5156    +  protein_bind   lac operator: The lac repressor binds to the lac operator to inhibit transcription in E. coli. This inhibition can be relieved by adding lactose or isopropyl-β-D-thiogalactopyranoside (IPTG). lac repressor encoded by lacI
   5171..5193    +  RBS            RBS: efficient ribosome binding site from bacteriophage T7 gene 10 (Olins and Rangwala, 1989)
   5201..5219    +  CDS            capTEV™ (fragment): composite tag for in vivo biotinylation, TEV protease cleavage, and 6xHis tagging
   5221..6732    +  CDS            YAP1: YAP1_HUMAN - Also known as YAP65. Experimental evidence at protein level: Swiss-Prot protein existence level 1. [Isoform 3]: Activates the C-terminal fragment (CTF) of ERBB4 (isoform 3). From Homo sapiens (Human).
   6777..6794    +  CDS            9xHis (fragment): 9xHis affinity tag
   6804..6853    +  CDS            SET1 (fragment): solubility-enhancement tag derived from T7 phage gene 10B
   6861..6908    +  terminator     T7 terminator: transcription terminator for bacteriophage T7 RNA polymerase
