[The description below was written by a language model from this plasmid's Addgene catalogue record and pLannotate feature annotations shown in this document.]
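Description:
Pet22b-YAPL318E is a pET-series bacterial expression plasmid of about 6.9 kb for producing a His-tagged human YAP1 (Yes-associated protein) carrying the L318E substitution in E. coli. The record is inconsistent about the backbone: the name points to pET-22b, whereas the backbone field lists pET-24b. The sequenced features and the stated ampicillin selection fit an ampicillin-resistant pET vector, since the plasmid carries the bla promoter and β-lactamase gene. Replication relies on a pBR322-type ColE1 origin accompanied by the bom region and the rop gene, consistent with the low copy number noted in the catalogue, and an f1 origin is also present. Short tetracycline-resistance fragments flanking the lacI cassette are backbone remnants rather than functional markers.

The expression cassette consists of a T7 promoter followed by a lac operator, the strong T7 gene 10 ribosome binding site, the YAP1 coding sequence of roughly 1.5 kb (inserted by Gibson assembly), and the T7 terminator. The plasmid-borne lacI gene supplies repressor, so transcription stays off until induction with IPTG in a host that provides T7 RNA polymerase. The annotation picks up short histidine-tag matches both immediately upstream of YAP1 (labelled as a fragment of a composite tag) and downstream of it, suggesting His residues at one or both ends. The record itself states only that the protein is 6xHis tagged, and the small solubility-tag fragment called before the terminator is probably just vector sequence.

The construct is intended for recombinant expression and affinity purification of the mutant protein. It comes from a study of YAP phase separation in interferon-gamma-induced resistance to anti-PD-1 immunotherapy, though the record does not state the specific effect of L318E.
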