Addgene plasmid #166444: Pet22b-YAPL318E
Purpose: Bacterial expression of 6x His tagged YAPL318E
Depositing lab: Shuguo Sun. Depositing organization: Huazhong University of Science & Technology. Publication: Interferon-gamma induces tumor resistance to anti-PD-1 immunotherapy by promoting YAP phase separation. Yu M, Peng Z, Qin M, Liu Y, Wang J, Zhang C, Lin J, Dong T, Wang L, Li S, Yang Y, Xu S, Guo W, Zhang X, Shi M, Peng H, Luo X, Zhang H, Zhang L, Li Y, Yang XP, Sun S. Mol Cell. 2021 Feb 13. pii: S1097-2765(21)00010-1. doi: 10.1016/j.molcel.2021.01.010. PubMed 33606996.
Backbone
  Vector backbone: pet24b
  Vector type: Bacterial Expression
Growth in bacteria
  Bacterial resistance: Ampicillin, 100 μg/mL
  Growth temperature: 37°C
  Growth strain: DH5alpha
  Copy number: Low Copy
Gene/Insert
  Gene/Insert name: YAPL318E
  Species: H. sapiens (human)
  Entrez Gene: YAP1 (a.k.a. COB1, YAP, YAP-1, YAP2, YAP65, YKI)
  Cloning method: Gibson Cloning
Terms and licenses: Academic/Nonprofit Terms; Industry Terms: Not Available to Industry
How to cite: Pet22b-YAPL318E was a gift from Shuguo Sun (Addgene plasmid # 166444 ; http://n2t.net/addgene:166444 ; RRID:Addgene_166444)
